>Addgene plasmid #123507 | pMK-Prrn (N. tabacum) BPrrn18 | addgene full sequence | sequence record 247840 | Addgene NGS Result
CTAAATTGTAAGCGTTAATATTTTGTTAAAATTCGCGTTAAATTTTTGTTAAATCAGCTCATTTTTTAAC
CAATAGGCCGAAATCGGCAAAATCCCTTATAAATCAAAAGAATAGACCGAGATAGGGTTGAGTGGCCGCT
ACAGGGCGCTCCCATTCGCCATTCAGGCTGCGCAACTGTTGGGAAGGGCGTTTCGGTGCGGGCCTCTTCG
CTATTACGCCAGCTGGCGAAAGGGGGATGTGCTGCAAGGCGATTAAGTTGGGTAACGCCAGGGTTTTCCC
AGTCACGACGTTGTAAAACGACGGCCAGTGAGCGCGACGTAATACGACTCACTATAGGGCGAATTGAAGG
AAGGCCGTCAAGGCCACGTGTCTTGTCCAGAGCTCGGTCTCAGGAGGCTCCCCCGCCGTCGTTCAATGAG
AATGGATAAGAGGCTCGTGGGATTGACGTGAGGGGGCAGGGATGGCTATAGTTCTGGGAGCGAACTCCGG
GCGAATACGAAGCGCTTGGATACAGTTGTAGGGAGGGATTTTACTTGAGACCGGTACCTGGAGCACAAGA
CTGGCCTCATGGGCCTTCCTTTCACTGCCCGCTTTCCAGTCGGGAAACCTGTCGTGCCAGCTGCATTAAC
ATGGTCATAGCTGTTTCCTTGCGTATTGGGCGCTCTCCGCTTCCTCGCTCACTGACTCGCTGCGCTCGGT
CGTTCGGGTAAAGCCTGGGGTGCCTAATGAGCAAAAGGCCAGCAAAAGGCCAGGAACCGTAAAAAGGCCG
CGTTGCTGGCGTTTTTCCATAGGCTCCGCCCCCCTGACGAGCATCACAAAAATCGACGCTCAAGTCAGAG
GTGGCGAAACCCGACAGGACTATAAAGATACCAGGCGTTTCCCCCTGGAAGCTCCCTCGTGCGCTCTCCT
GTTCCGACCCTGCCGCTTACCGGATACCTGTCCGCCTTTCTCCCTTCGGGAAGCGTGGCGCTTTCTCATA
GCTCACGCTGTAGGTATCTCAGTTCGGTGTAGGTCGTTCGCTCCAAGCTGGGCTGTGTGCACGAACCCCC
CGTTCAGCCCGACCGCTGCGCCTTATCCGGTAACTATCGTCTTGAGTCCAACCCGGTAAGACACGACTTA
TCGCCACTGGCAGCAGCCACTGGTAACAGGATTAGCAGAGCGAGGTATGTAGGCGGTGCTACAGAGTTCT
TGAAGTGGTGGCCTAACTACGGCTACACTAGAAGAACAGTATTTGGTATCTGCGCTCTGCTGAAGCCAGT
TACCTTCGGAAAAAGAGTTGGTAGCTCTTGATCCGGCAAACAAACCACCGCTGGTAGCGGTGGTTTTTTT
GTTTGCAAGCAGCAGATTACGCGCAGAAAAAAAGGATCTCAAGAAGATCCTTTGATCTTTTCTACGGGGT
CTGACGCTCAGTGGAACGAAAACTCACGTTAAGGGATTTTGGTCATGAGATTATCAAAAAGGATCTTCAC
CTAGATCCTTTTAAATTAAAAATGAAGTTTTAAATCAATCTAAAGTATATATGAGTAAACTTGGTCTGAC
AGTTATTAGAAAAATTCATCCAGCAGACGATAAAACGCAATACGCTGGCTATCCGGTGCCGCAATGCCAT
ACAGCACCAGAAAACGATCCGCCCATTCGCCGCCCAGTTCTTCCGCAATATCACGGGTGGCCAGCGCAAT
ATCCTGATAACGATCCGCCACGCCCAGACGGCCGCAATCAATAAAGCCGCTAAAACGGCCATTTTCCACC
ATAATGTTCGGCAGGCACGCATCACCATGGGTCACCACCAGATCTTCGCCATCCGGCATGCTCGCTTTCA
GACGCGCAAACAGCTCTGCCGGTGCCAGGCCCTGATGTTCTTCATCCAGATCATCCTGATCCACCAGGCC
CGCTTCCATACGGGTACGCGCACGTTCAATACGATGTTTCGCCTGATGATCAAACGGACAGGTCGCCGGG
TCCAGGGTATGCAGACGACGCATGGCATCCGCCATAATGCTCACTTTTTCTGCCGGCGCCAGATGGCTAG
ACAGCAGATCCTGACCCGGCACTTCGCCCAGCAGCAGCCAATCACGGCCCGCTTCGGTCACCACATCCAG
CACCGCCGCACACGGAACACCGGTGGTGGCCAGCCAGCTCAGACGCGCCGCTTCATCCTGCAGCTCGTTC
AGCGCACCGCTCAGATCGGTTTTCACAAACAGCACCGGACGACCCTGCGCGCTCAGACGAAACACCGCCG
CATCAGAGCAGCCAATGGTCTGCTGCGCCCAATCATAGCCAAACAGACGTTCCACCCACGCTGCCGGGCT
ACCCGCATGCAGGCCATCCTGTTCAATCATACTCTTCCTTTTTCAATATTATTGAAGCATTTATCAGGGT
TATTGTCTCATGAGCGGATACATATTTGAATGTATTTAGAAAAATAAACAAATAGGGGTTCCGCGCACAT
TTCCCCGAAAAGTGCCAC
Features (pLannotate 1.2.2; 8 found; start..end, strand, type, name):
      3..134     -  rep_origin     M13 ori (fragment): M13 bacteriophage origin of replication; arrow indicates direction of (+) strand synthesis
    155..311     -  CDS            lacZα (fragment): LacZα fragment of β-galactosidase; lacZ fragment
    320..338     +  promoter       T7 promoter: promoter for bacteriophage T7 RNA polymerase
    582..629     -  CDS            lacI (fragment): lac repressor; lacI; The lac repressor binds to the lac operator to inhibit transcription in E. coli. This inhibition can be relieved by adding lactose or isopropyl-β-D-thiogalactopyranoside (IPTG).
    666..706     -  rep_origin     RSF ori (fragment): Plasmids containing the RSF 1030 origin of replication can be propagated in E. coli cells that contain additional plasmids with compatible origins.
    784..1372    -  rep_origin     ori: high-copy-number ColE1/pMB1/pBR322/pUC origin of replication
   1546..2340    -  CDS            NeoR/KanR: aminoglycoside phosphotransferase confers resistance to neomycin, kanamycin, and G418 (Geneticin®)
   2341..2445    -  promoter       AmpR promoter: bla
