[The description below was written by a language model from this plasmid's Addgene catalogue record and pLannotate feature annotations shown in this document.]
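Description:
pMK-Prrn (N. tabacum) BPrrn18 is a small (about 2.5 kb) synthetic-biology parts plasmid from the MoChlo modular cloning toolbox for chloroplast biotechnology. It is built on the pMK-T gene-synthesis backbone and is maintained in E. coli as a high-copy plasmid through a ColE1/pUC-type origin of replication. Selection is with kanamycin, conferred by an aminoglycoside phosphotransferase (NeoR/KanR) gene that the annotation places downstream of the bla (AmpR) promoter. The remaining annotated elements are backbone remnants rather than functional payload: short fragments of an M13 origin, lacZα, lacI and an RSF origin, plus a T7 promoter next to the cloning region.

The insert is a version of Prrn, the plastid ribosomal RNA operon promoter, from tobacco (Nicotiana tabacum). Prrn is widely used to drive strong transgene expression in chloroplasts. According to the depositor, the part was made by gene synthesis and designed for Golden Gate assembly, so it is meant to be released by a type IIS restriction enzyme and joined in a defined order with other kit modules, such as untranslated regions, coding sequences and terminators, to build chloroplast expression cassettes and transformation vectors. The record does not name the type IIS enzyme or the overhangs, and it does not say what distinguishes the "BPrrn18" variant from other Prrn parts. The automated feature table does not annotate the promoter itself. It presumably lies in the unannotated stretch between the T7 promoter and the lacI fragment, but this is an inference from the map. The plasmid serves as a storage and donor vector for this promoter part and is not an expression construct in its own right.
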