Addgene plasmid #123507: pMK-Prrn (N. tabacum) BPrrn18
Purpose: MoChlo kit
Depositing lab: Scott Lenaghan & C. Neal Stewart. Depositing organization: University of Tennessee Institute of Agriculture. Publication: MoChlo: A versatile modular cloning toolbox for chloroplast biotechnology. Occhialini A, Piatek A, Pfotenhauer AC, Frazier TP, Stewart CN, Lenaghan S. Plant Physiol. 2019 Jan 24. pii: pp.18.01220. doi: 10.1104/pp.18.01220. PubMed 30679266.
Backbone
  Vector backbone: pMK-T
  Vector type: Synthetic Biology
Growth in bacteria
  Bacterial resistance: Kanamycin, 50 μg/mL
  Growth temperature: 37°C
  Growth strain: Top10
  Copy number: High Copy
Gene/Insert
  Gene/Insert name: Prrn (N. tabacum) BPrrn18
  Cloning method: Restriction Enzyme; 5′ cloning site Unknown (unknown if destroyed)
Terms and licenses: Academic/Nonprofit Terms; Industry Terms: Not Available to Industry
Depositor comments: All inserts have been produced by gene synthesis and cloned in the indicated backbone vector. The insert is a chloroplast promoter designed for Golden-Gate cloning. The Original Material was developed in the performance of research that was funded by Grant Nos. ARPA-E: DE-AR000660 & DARPA: D17AC00016.
How to cite: pMK-Prrn (N. tabacum) BPrrn18 was a gift from Scott Lenaghan & C. Neal Stewart (Addgene plasmid # 123507 ; http://n2t.net/addgene:123507 ; RRID:Addgene_123507)
