>Addgene plasmid #123507 | pMK-Prrn (N. tabacum) BPrrn18 | depositor partial sequence | sequence record 235637 | Prrn (N. tabacum) BPrrn18
GCTCCCCCGCCGTCGTTCAATGAGAATGGATAAGAGGCTCGTGGGATTGACGTGAGGGGGCAGGGATGGC
TATAGTTCTGGGAGCGAACTCCGGGCGAATACGAAGCGCTTGGATACAGTTGTAGGGAGGGATTT
